Addgene plasmid #133008: pFE-dabAB2 C539A
Purpose: pFE carrying a dabA2 gene (Uniprot: D0KWS7) with a C539A mutation and a dabB2 gene (Uniprot: D0KWS8)
Depositing lab: David Savage. Depositing organization: University of California, Berkeley. Publication: DABs are inorganic carbon pumps found throughout prokaryotic phyla. Desmarais JJ, Flamholz AI, Blikstad C, Dugan EJ, Laughlin TG, Oltrogge LM, Chen AW, Wetmore K, Diamond S, Wang JY, Savage DF. Nat Microbiol. 2019 Aug 12. pii: 10.1038/s41564-019-0520-8. doi: 10.1038/s41564-019-0520-8. PubMed 31406332.
Backbone
  Vector backbone: pFE
  Backbone size w/o insert (bp): 3132
  Total vector size (bp): 7317
  Vector type: Bacterial Expression
Growth in bacteria
  Bacterial resistance: Kanamycin, 50 μg/mL
  Growth temperature: 37°C
  Growth strain: DH5alpha
  Copy number: Unknown
Gene/Insert 1
  Gene/Insert name: dabB2
  Species: Halothiobacillus neapolitanus c2
  Insert size (bp): 1653
  GenBank ID: WP_012823111.1
  Promoter: tetR
  Cloning method: Unknown
  Sequencing primers: 5′ CCTTTCGTCTTCACCTCGAG
Gene/Insert 2
  Gene/Insert name: dabA2
  Species: Halothiobacillus neapolitanus c2
  Insert size (bp): 2481
  Mutation: C539A
  GenBank ID: WP_012823110.1
  Promoter: tetR
  Cloning method: Unknown
  Sequencing primers: 5′ TCGCCTTGTTTGTTCAC
Terms and licenses: Academic/Nonprofit Terms; Industry Terms: Not Available to Industry
How to cite: pFE-dabAB2 C539A was a gift from David Savage (Addgene plasmid # 133008 ; http://n2t.net/addgene:133008 ; RRID:Addgene_133008)
