[The description below was written by a language model from this plasmid's Addgene catalogue record and pLannotate feature annotations shown in this document.]
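Description:
pFE-dabAB2 C539A is a 7.3 kb bacterial expression plasmid built on the pFE backbone (about 3.1 kb without insert). It carries the two genes of the DAB2 operon from the chemoautotroph Halothiobacillus neapolitanus c2. It replicates from a ColE1/pMB1-type origin, although the catalogue lists its copy number as unknown. Selection is with kanamycin through the neo (nptII) aminoglycoside phosphotransferase gene, which is followed by a lambda t0 terminator. A short Tn5 transposase fragment upstream of neo and a small β-lactamase remnant appear to be leftovers of vector construction and are too short to be functional genes.

The payload consists of dabB2 (about 1.65 kb) and dabA2 (about 2.5 kb), with dabA2 bearing a C539A substitution. The automated annotation did not label either coding sequence. They presumably lie in the unannotated minus-strand region between the reverse-oriented PLtetO-1 promoter and the rrnB T1 terminator, wrapping around the origin of the circular map. The catalogue gives the promoter as "tetR", which matches this arrangement: PLtetO-1 is a lambda PL derivative with tet operator sites, and the plasmid also encodes the Tn10 TetR repressor, expressed from a bla (AmpR) promoter. TetR keeps the operon silent until a tetracycline-class inducer releases it from the operators, giving titratable expression in E. coli.

The associated publication identifies DABs as inorganic carbon pumps found across prokaryotic phyla. This construct is a point-mutant version of the DabAB2 expression plasmid, probably meant for comparison with the wild-type complex to test whether the cysteine at position 539 of DabA2 is needed for function. The record itself does not state the role of that residue.
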