Features (pLannotate 1.2.2; 11 found; start..end, strand, type, name):
    974..1047    -  promoter       PLtetO-1 promoter: modified phage lambda PL promoter with tet operator sites (Lutz and Bujard, 1997)
   1114..1233    +  CDS            tnpA (fragment): TN5P_ECOLX - Also known as tnp. Experimental evidence at protein level: Swiss-Prot protein existence level 1. Mediates transposition of transposon Tn5 by a 'cut and paste' mechanism. First, the monomeric transposase binds the 19 bp inverted DNA repeats flanking the transposon. Then, dimerization of the DNA- bound transposase creates a synaptic DNA complex. After nicking of the first DNA strand, excision of the transposon proceeds through a series of intermediates. The transposase then mediates the insertion of the transposon at a new site by strand transfer. The activity of the wild- type tran
   1265..2056    +  CDS            neo: KKA2_KLEPN - Also known as kan, nptII. Experimental evidence at protein level: Swiss-Prot protein existence level 1. Resistance to kanamycin, neomycin, paromomycin, ribostamycin, butirosin and gentamicin B. From Klebsiella pneumoniae.
   2090..2184    +  terminator     lambda t0 terminator: transcription terminator from phage lambda
   2272..2860    +  rep_origin     ori: high-copy-number ColE1/pMB1/pBR322/pUC origin of replication
   3036..3140    +  promoter       AmpR promoter: bla
   3141..3764    +  CDS            TetR: tetracycline repressor TetR; tetR from transposon Tn10; TetR binds to the tetracycline operator tetO to inhibit transcription. This inhibition can be relieved by adding tetracycline or doxycycline.
   3806..3848    +  promoter       AmpR promoter (fragment): bla
   3849..3888    +  CDS            AmpR (fragment): β-lactamase; bla; confers resistance to ampicillin, carbenicillin, and related antibiotics
   3937..4023    -  terminator     rrnB T1 terminator: Escherichia coli rrnB; transcription terminator T1 from the E. coli rrnB gene
   4047..4070    +  misc_feature   MCS (fragment): pBluescript multiple cloning site
>Addgene plasmid #133008 | pFE-dabAB2 C539A | addgene full sequence | sequence record 263093 | Addgene NGS Result
GGCCAGTGATGATTTGATCGCCGATTGGGTCAGCATGACCAACGAGCCGATAGCCAAGGTCATCAAACCA
ATCAGGGCCAGAAGCAACAGGGCGGTACCGTCGGCGGCCAATAATTCGCTGGTGCGCAGCACAATGATTG
CCCCGCTGTAAACGACACCGGCGTGCATGAGCGCGGAAACCGGCGTGGGTGCTTCCATGACCTGAATCAG
CCAGCCATGAAACGGAAATTGCGCGCTTTTAAGGATGGCGGCCAGCACGATCAGCCAAGCAGCCACGTGC
AACGCAATGGATAGGTGGTCTTGCGCATGAACATAGGCGCTGATTTGGCTGAACTCCAAACTACCGATTT
GATGACCGATCAAGACGGTGGCCGCGAGCAAAAGGGCGTCGGCAGTCCGGCTGAAAATTGATTTTTTATG
TGTGGCCATGATCGCGCGCGGCCGATCGGCATAAAAAGAAAGCAGTCGATGCAAACCAAAACCGGTCGCA
ATGATGGCGAGGGTGAATAATCCCAAATTGCCTGATATGACGACCAACAGGAAAAATCCGCCGGTGACCG
CCAGCAAGCGGAAAAAGCGGGCCTGCTGGGGATCACCATCGAGATACTGCACGCTGTAGCGGGCAATCAC
GCTAAGCACAAAACTAACCAGACTTGCCAGCACCAGAGTCAGGCCATTGACTTGAATTGAAAGCGCCAAT
AATCCCAATCCGGCAGGGAGGCTACCGGCACCGAGCATCAGATTCTGTTGCCTTGCAAATAGAAAACTGA
CGACAGCGAGCAGGGCCAGGCCAAAGGCCGCAAAACTGGTCCATTGAACCCGTTGCCGATAAGCGCGCGC
ATAAGCAGCACCTTGCTTGGGTTTGATTACAGCGGCCATAAGGAGCAGTGCGGGCATGGCCAGCAGGAGA
AGACCGGTTGTGTGGCTGAACTCTATAGTCATGGACGGTACCTTTCTCCTCTTTAATGAATTCGGTCAGT
GCGTCCTGCTGATGTGCTCAGTATCTCTATCACTGATAGGGATGTCAATCTCTATCACTGATAGGGACTC
GAGGTGAAGACGAAAGGGCCTCGTGATACGCCTATTTTTATAGGTTAATGTCATGATAATAATGGTTTCT
TAGACGTCGGAATTGCCAGCTGGGGCGCCCTCTGGTAAGGTTGGGAAGCCCTGCAAAGTAAACTGGATGG
CTTTCTTGCCGCCAAGGATCTGATGGCGCAGGGGATCAAGATCTGATCAAGAGACAGGATGAGGATCGTT
TCGCATGATTGAACAAGATGGATTGCACGCAGGTTCTCCGGCCGCTTGGGTGGAGAGGCTATTCGGCTAT
GACTGGGCACAACAGACAATCGGCTGCTCTGATGCCGCCGTGTTCCGGCTGTCAGCGCAGGGGCGCCCGG
TTCTTTTTGTCAAGACCGACCTGTCCGGTGCCCTGAATGAACTGCAGGACGAGGCAGCGCGGCTATCGTG
GCTGGCCACGACGGGCGTTCCTTGCGCAGCTGTGCTCGACGTTGTCACTGAAGCGGGAAGGGACTGGCTG
CTATTGGGCGAAGTGCCGGGGCAGGATCTCCTGTCATCTCACCTTGCTCCTGCCGAGAAAGTATCCATCA
TGGCTGATGCAATGCGGCGGCTGCATACGCTTGATCCGGCTACCTGCCCATTCGACCACCAAGCGAAACA
TCGCATCGAGCGAGCACGTACTCGGATGGAAGCCGGTCTTGTCGATCAGGATGATCTGGACGAAGAGCAT
CAGGGGCTCGCGCCAGCCGAACTGTTCGCCAGGCTCAAGGCGCGCATGCCCGACGGCGAGGATCTCGTCG
TGACCCATGGCGATGCCTGCTTGCCGAATATCATGGTGGAAAATGGCCGCTTTTCTGGATTCATCGACTG
TGGCCGGCTGGGTGTGGCGGACCGCTATCAGGACATAGCGTTGGCTACCCGTGATATTGCTGAAGAGCTT
GGCGGCGAATGGGCTGACCGCTTCCTCGTGCTTTACGGTATCGCCGCTCCCGATTCGCAGCGCATCGCCT
TCTATCGCCTTCTTGACGAGTTCTTCTGAGCGGGACTCTGGGGTTCGAGAGCTCGCTTGGACTCCTGTTG
ATAGATCCAGTAATGACCTCAGAACTCCATCTGGATTTGTTCAGAACGCTCGGTTGCCGCCGGGCGTTTT
TTATTGGTGAGAATCCAAGCACTAGTCATGACCAAAATCCCTTAACGTGAGTTTTCGTTCCACTGAGCGT
CAGACCCCGTAGAAAAGATCAAAGGATCTTCTTGAGATCCTTTTTTTCTGCGCGTAATCTGCTGCTTGCA
AACAAAAAAACCACCGCTACCAGCGGTGGTTTGTTTGCCGGATCAAGAGCTACCAACTCTTTTTCCGAAG
GTAACTGGCTTCAGCAGAGCGCAGATACCAAATACTGTCCTTCTAGTGTAGCCGTAGTTAGGCCACCACT
TCAAGAACTCTGTAGCACCGCCTACATACCTCGCTCTGCTAATCCTGTTACCAGTGGCTGCTGCCAGTGG
CGATAAGTCGTGTCTTACCGGGTTGGACTCAAGACGATAGTTACCGGATAAGGCGCAGCGGTCGGGCTGA
ACGGGGGGTTCGTGCACACAGCCCAGCTTGGAGCGAACGACCTACACCGAACTGAGATACCTACAGCGTG
AGCTATGAGAAAGCGCCACGCTTCCCGAAGGGAGAAAGGCGGACAGGTATCCGGTAAGCGGCAGGGTCGG
AACAGGAGAGCGCACGAGGGAGCTTCCAGGGGGAAACGCCTGGTATCTTTATAGTCCTGTCGGGTTTCGC
CACCTCTGACTTGAGCGTCGATTTTTGTGATGCTCGTCAGGGGGGCGGAGCCTATGGAAAAACGCCAGCA
ACGCGGCCTTTTTACGGTTCCTGGCCTTTTGCTGGCCTTTTGCTCACATGTTCTTTCCTGCGTTATCCCC
TGATTCTGTGGATAACCGTATTACCGCCTTTGAGTGAGCTGATACCGCTCGCCGCAGCCGAACGCCCTAG
GTCTAGCGCGAATTGTCGAGGGAAACGCGGAACCCCTATTTGTTTATTTTTCTAAATACATTCAAATATG
TATCCGCTCATGAGACAATAACCCTGATAAATGCTTCAATAATATTGAAAAAGGAAGAGTATGTCTAGAT
TAGATAAAAGTAAAGTGATTAACAGCGCATTAGAGCTGCTTAATGAGGTCGGAATCGAAGGTTTAACAAC
CCGTAAACTCGCCCAGAAGCTAGGTGTAGAGCAGCCTACATTGTATTGGCATGTAAAAAATAAGCGGGCT
TTGCTCGACGCCTTAGCCATTGAGATGTTAGATAGGCACCATACTCACTTTTGCCCTTTAGAAGGGGAAA
GCTGGCAAGATTTTTTACGTAATAACGCTAAAAGTTTTAGATGTGCTTTACTAAGTCATCGCGATGGAGC
AAAAGTACATTTAGGTACACGGCCTACAGAAAAACAGTATGAAACTCTCGAAAATCAATTAGCCTTTTTA
TGCCAACAAGGTTTTTCACTAGAGAATGCATTATATGCACTCAGCGCTGTGGGGCATTTTACTTTAGGTT
GCGTATTGGAAGATCAAGAGCATCAAGTCGCTAAAGAAGAAAGGGAAACACCTACTACTGATAGTATGCC
GCCATTATTACGACAAGCTATCGAATTATTTGATCACCAAGGTGCAGAGCCAGCCTTCTTATTCGGCCTT
GAATTGATCATATGCGGATTAGAAAAACAACTTAAATGTGAAAGTGGGTCTTAACAGTTCCTGGATATCC
GGATGAAGGCACGAACCCAGTGGACATAACCCTGATAAATGCTTCAATAATATTGAAAAAGGAAGAGTAT
GAGTATTCAACATTTCCGTGTCGCCCTTATTCCCTTTTGCTTGGATTCTGCGTTTGTTTCCGTCTACGAA
CTGCTAGCGGCGGCGGATTTGTCCTACTCAGGAGAGCGTTCACCGACAAACAACAGATAAAACGAAAGGC
CCAGTCTTTCGACTGAGCCTTTCGTTTTATTTGATGCCTCTAGCACGCGTACCATGGGATCCCCCGGGCT
GCAGGAATTCCGCTTCAGATCGGTTCCGGTCGCCAGTCACCGTGGGCATGACGGCGATGCGGGATGCCGT
TGTCATCGATATGCAGGATGTGCATCCAGCGGTTGTTGATTAACGCGTTCAGCATGTCGTGACCGGCAAT
AATTTTATCGATTTCTGCAATGGGCGCCTCAATGTACGCCGAGAGCCGCAGCGGTTCGTGCCGCCACTGT
TCACCATCGTGCAGCGATTGCATGGCAAGACCAACTCGCAGGTCGCCGCCATTGCCTTCAATCACCCCGA
CGGTGCCGCCGACCACATTATGCAGCACTTTATTGCCCGCCCCTTGATGCAGATTATCGACCGTGGAGCC
GTAGTATTGCAGGTTGATCCAGTTTGCGACGATCAAGGGCGCGGTCATGATGACGTTCAAAACGCCAAAC
TCCTTATCGTGTCGCCAATCGTAATCATGCAGGAAGGCGCGGCCGCCAAGATCCAACCCGCGCGTGCGCC
AGCGGGGTGCGGCGATGAAGGCAGCATTGCCGGCTAGCCCCCATTCCGGCCGTACTTGCGACCAGTCTCG
CCCTCGGAACGTGGCCTGTTTTTCGGCATCAACGGTATCGACTTGGGCCTCAAGCGTCACCAAACGCTCC
AGACGAGTGAGCTCACCGGCTTGTTTGAGCGCCTGGGTCAAGGATGACAATTGATCACTCTCGATGCCTG
ATTGATCCAAATCCAGTAGTTCGATGTGGTCTGTGGTGGTGTCGTGCAGGGCGGCCACGAACCGGGTGTC
ACGCGGGATGGCAATACCCCGTTCGATCAGCCCCAGTCGCACGGCGGCCTCATTGAGCAACTGCACCGCG
ACGCGAGCATTCACATCGCCTGCCTGACCGGCGCAGGCACCCGCATCCAACCCCGCGCGATGCGGGTTGT
TGGTGGTGGAGCTGCCGTGTCCGGCGAGCAGGACGATGGGCGCAAAGGTGTGCGTTAACCCCAGCCCGCG
GAGTACTTTTTCGGCCAGATCGACTTTTTCCTGCGTCGATAGTGCGCCGCCATCGAGTTTGACCAATTGG
GGATGCAAACGCGCACGCTCCTCAGGGGTAAGCCCGGGGGCATCAGGCGGCAGCGATGAGCGATGCCAAC
CCAGTGAATCGGCCAGCAAACGCGGCACGTAGCTCAAGCCTGCGGATTCGACAAAGGTGAAGCACGAGGC
GGCGGAAAGTTTGAATTGCTTCCAGATGGCCCCTCGGCTTTGTCGGGCATGGCGATGTTGGGCAATGGCC
GGATCGCCCGTCTCCTGCGCACGGTAGGCGGGGTTGATGAGCACCGGGTTTTGTAGCCGAGCCTCTGATT
CGCCCATGCGGCAATAATCAATCGGCAGGCCGAAAAAACCGGCAAAACCGATGGTTTCGAGCCCCGGGCT
GCTGGCTTCGAGGTGGCGGCGGAACACCTCGGAACGCACGTCAATGCAAAACGCGGCCTGAACAGTCGGG
CGTTCGGCTTGCTGATCGGGTGCATCGGCAGGCTGGCGGTTCAAGCCGGCATTGATCCGGCGTCGAAACG
CCTGCTCGGCGGCCGCCAGCAGGATTTCATCGATCCGGCTGGATTGAGCCTTAGTCGAAGCAGTAGCTGT
CGCCGAAGGGCTTGCGACCAATTTGGCCGGATCAAACCAATCGTTTAGCTTCGCGCGCCATTGTTGCCGT
CCAGCCGAGCTGGTTTCTTTGATCACCAAAGCAACCCAGACCAAGCGAATGATCAGCAAATCGCGTAAAT
CGTGTTGCGACTCGCCGTGCAAACCGGCTTGAAAGTGTAGATAGCGGCACCAGCTCGCCCAGCCACCGAT
GGTTTTTAATAAGGTGAACAGGTAGTCGGGCAGGCGACTTTCGGGCAGATTGATCTGGTCCAGCGCCCAG
AACAATGCATCAATGGCATCGCTTGGGACGGCAAGCAAGTGTTGGCGAACCTGCTTTAAGCCGACGGCGC
TGGCGCTGCGGTCAATCAAGGTGTAGCGGCGCCATTGGGCGAATAAACTGGCACTGGCTTCTTTGGGTAA
GTGCCAGAGGGCTTGCCCGCGATCATAGTAGTTGGCCATGAACTGGCTGACTTGCTCGATGACAAATTCA
GATACTGGCGGCGCGTCGCGGCGATCGAGCTCGTTTGTGACCAAAGGCAGCGCGGGTGCAGGTTGTCGAT
GGACGGCCAGTTGCTGCTTGATGGTATCAAGGCTAATTGATGGGTCCAGTTGCTGCGCCGCCTGCGCCAA
ATCGTCATCGGTGATTTCCCCTTGGGCGATCTTGTCGGCAAACCAGCCGTGATCCATAAATAGGGATTCG
CCCACGGTTTGTTCCAGATACCGACCCACCGTATCAAAGGGTTGATCAATCAAACCAAGATAGGGGTTTA
CGGCGACAAACGAATCCAGTGGCCAGATGGGCGCGATGCGCAGGCAGGCTTTGTCAATCAGGTCAACAAT
GTGGTTTCGTTGCGCTTCGCTGCGTTGTAATGATGTCAGGGTCGTCATGGTCGAAATCCTCGGGTAAATG
GTGTGTGCCTTTGTGGCAGGGATTTACGGCTCGATACCGGATGGGTTAGGCGGAATCACGGCGCAGGATT
TTTTCGGTGCGCGGCCAACTTTCTCCGGCCAGAAACGGAAGGCCAAGCGTTCGACCCAGCGGTCGAGATA
CAGCCCGTTATTGAGGTGAACAAACAAGGCGAATTGTCGCTCCGGGCTCATCAAGGTTTTGCCGGGGCCT
TGAAGCCAGGCAACAAACAGGAAGGTTATGATCGTGATCGCCATCAACAGCAGATCGAGCAGCGGCGCAC
GTTGCGGTGTCGCGGCCAGCGTGTCGGCAAAGCCTGTGATGAACACCTCATGCAGGAAGACATACACGCC
GGTCATGGCGATTGCCGCGCCTGCGGCGACCAGAATTTCACGCCATGTGCCATGGCTCAATGCCTTGAGC
ATCAACTGAGCGGTCGCCAAGGCGATGATGGTCAGCACGGCGGGCAACATCGGCTCCTGATCGATCGATA
AACCCATCGCCGCCGCGATACCGAGGGTGAACAAGCCGCTCACAATCACCGTGGTAAACCAGGCCACAAC
AGAGATTGGGCGGTTTTTGAGCACTTTGGCCTGACGCAGGTGATCGGTCATGCTGCCCGAGGACAAGAAC
GCATGGGCCTTGTAGAGCGAGTGGCCAACCAAGTGCAGCAAGGCCAAGCCAAACAACCCCAAACCCAGTT
CGAGCATCATGAAGCCGAGCTGAGCGGCGGTAGACCA
